>Addgene plasmid #112262 | pU6-EF-gAAVS1 | depositor full sequence | sequence record 211606 | pU6-EF-gAAVS1 sequence 3338 bps
CACCTAAATTGTAAGCGTTAATATTTTGTTAAAATTCGCGTTAAATTTTTGTTAAATCAGCTCATTTTTT
AACCAATAGGCCGAAATCGGCAAAATCCCTTATAAATCAAAAGAATAGACCGAGATAGGGT
[37 nt withheld, positions 132-168]
AAAGAACGTGGACTCCAACGTCAAAGG
[49 nt withheld, positions 196-244]
T
[91 nt withheld, positions 246-336]
G
[124 nt withheld, positions 338-461]
CCCATTCGCCATTCAGGCTGCGCAACTGTTGGGAAGGGCGATCGGTGCGGGCCTCTTCGCTATTACGCCA
GCTGGCGAAAGGGGGATGTGCTGCAAGGCGATTAAGTTGGGTAACGCCAGGGTTTTCCCAGTCACGACGT
TGTAAAACGACGGCCAGTGAATTGTAATACGACTCACTATAGGGCGAATTGGGTACCGGGCCCCCCCTCG
AGGTCGACGGTATCGATAAGCTTGATATCGAATTGAAGGTCGGGCAGGAAGAGGGCCTATTTCCCATGAT
TCCTTCATATTTGCATATACGATACAAGGCTGTTAGAGAGATAATTAGAATTAATTTGACTGTAAACACA
AAGATATTAGTACAAAATACGTGACGTAGAAAGTAATAATTTCTTGGGTAGTTTGCAGTTTTAAAATTAT
GTTTTAAAATGGACTATCATATGCTTACCGTAACTTGAAAGTATTTCGATTTCTTGGCTTTATATATCTT
GTGGAAAGGACGAAACACCGTCACCAATCCTGTCCCTAGGTTTAAGAGCTATGCTGGAAACAGCATAGCA
AGTTTAAATAAGGCTAGTCCGTTATCAACTTGAAAAAGTGGCACCGAGTCGGTGCTTTTTTTACGCGTTG
ACATTGATTATTGACTAGTTCTAGAGCGGCCGCCACCGCGGTGGAGCTCCAGCTTTTGTTCCCTTTAGTG
AGGGTTAATTTCGAGCTTGGCGTAATCATGGTCATAGCTGTTTCCTGTGTGAAATTGTTATCCGCTCACA
ATTCCACACAACATACGAGCCGGAAGCATAAAGTGTAAAGCCTGGGGTGCCTAATGAGTGAGCTAACTCA
CATTAATTGCGTTGCGCTCACTGCCCGCTTTCCAGTCGGGAAACCTGTCGTGCCAGCTGCATTAATGAAT
CGGCCAACGCGCGGGGAGAGGCGGTTTGCGTATTGGGCGCTCTTCCGCTTCCTCGCTCACTGACTCGCTG
CGCTCGGTCGTTCGGCTGCGGCGAGCGGTATCAGCTCACTCAAAGGCGGTAATACGGTTATCCACAGAAT
CAGGGGATAACGCAGGAAAGAACATGTGAGCAAAAGGCCAGCAAAAGGCCAGGAACCGTAAAAAGGCCGC
GTTGCTGGCGTTTTTCCATAGGCTCCGCCCCCCTGACGAGCATCACAAAAATCGACGCTCAAGTCAGAGG
TGGCGAAACCCGACAGGACTATAAAGATACCAGGCGTTTCCCCCTGGAAGCTCCCTCGTGCGCTCTCCTG
TTCCGACCCTGCCGCTTACCGGATACCTGTCCGCCTTTCTCCCTTCGGGAAGCGTGGCGCTTTCTCATAG
CTCACGCTGTAGGTATCTCAGTTCGGTGTAGGTCGTTCGCTCCAAGCTGGGCTGTGTGCACGAACCCCCC
GTTCAGCCCGACCGCTGCGCCTTATCCGGTAACTATCGTCTTGAGTCCAACCCGGTAAGACACGACTTAT
CGCCACTGGCAGCAGCCACTGGTAACAGGATTAGCAGAGCGAGGTATGTAGGCGGTGCTACAGAGTTCTT
GAAGTGGTGGCCTAACTACGGCTACACTAGAAGGACAGTATTTGGTATCTGCGCTCTGCTGAAGCCAGTT
ACCTTCGGAAAAAGAGTTGGTAGCTCTTGATCCGGCAAACAAACCACCGCTGGTAGCGGTGGTTTTTTTG
TTTGCAAGCAGCAGATTACGCGCAGAAAAAAAGGATCTCAAGAAGATCCTTTGATCTTTTCTACGGGGTC
TGACGCTCAGTGGAACGAAAACTCACGTTAAGGGATTTTGGTCATGAGATTATCAAAAAGGATCTTCACC
TAGATCCTTTTAAATTAAAAATGAAGTTTTAAATCAATCTAAAGTATATATGAGTAAACTTGGTCTGACA
GTTACCAATGCTTAATCAGTGAGGCACCTATCTCAGCGATCTGTCTATTTCGTTCATCCATAGTTGCCTG
ACTCCCCGTCGTGTAGATAACTACGATACGGGAGGGCTTACCATCTGGCCCCAGTGCTGCAATGATACCG
CGAGACCCACGCTCACCGGCTCCAGATTTATCAGCAATAAACCAGCCAGCCGGAAGGGCCGAGCGCAGAA
GTGGTCCTGCAACTTTATCCGCCTCCATCCAGTCTATTAATTGTTGCCGGGAAGCTAGAGTAAGTAGTTC
GCCAGTTAATAGTTTGCGCAACGTTGTTGCCATTGCTACAGGCATCGTGGTGTCACGCTCGTCGTTTGGT
ATGGCTTCATTCAGCTCCGGTTCCCAACGATCAAGGCGAGTTACATGATCCCCCATGTTGTGCAAAAAAG
CGGTTAGCTCCTTCGGTCCTCCGATCGTTGTCAGAAGTAAGTTGGCCGCAGTGTTATCACTCATGGTTAT
GGCAGCACTGCATAATTCTCTTACTGTCATGCCATCCGTAAGATGCTTTTCTGTGACTGGTGAGTACTCA
ACCAAGTCATTCTGAGAATAGTGTATGCGGCGACCGAGTTGCTCTTGCCCGGCGTCAATACGGGATAATA
CCGCGCCACATAGCAGAACTTTAAAAGTGCTCATCATTGGAAAACGTTCTTCGGGGCGAAAACTCTCAAG
GATCTTACCGCTGTTGAGATCCAGTTCGATGTAACCCACTCGTGCACCCAACTGATCTTCAGCATCTTTT
ACTTTCACCAGCGTTTCTGGGTGAGCAAAAACAGGAAGGCAAAATGCCGCAAAAAAGGGAATAAGGGCGA
CACGGAAATGTTGAATACTCATACTCTTCCTTTTTCAATATTATTGAAGCATTTATCAGGGTTATTGTCT
CATGAGCGGATACATATTTGAATGTATTTAGAAAAATAAACAAATAGGGGTTCCGCGCACATTTCCCCGA
AAAGTGC
Features (pLannotate 1.2.2; 15 found; start..end, strand, type, name):
     33..461     -  rep_origin     f1 ori (sequence partly withheld): f1 bacteriophage origin of replication; arrow indicates direction of (+) strand synthesis
    466..623     -  CDS            lacZα (fragment): LacZα fragment of β-galactosidase; lacZ fragment
    626..644     +  promoter       T7 promoter: promoter for bacteriophage T7 RNA polymerase
    653..705     -  misc_feature   MCS (fragment): pBluescript multiple cloning site
    722..962     +  promoter       U6 promoter: RNA polymerase III promoter for human U6 snRNA
   1009..1076    +  misc_RNA       tracrRNA (fragment): trans-activating CRISPR RNA for the Streptococcus pyogenes CRISPR/Cas9 system
   1105..1140    -  misc_feature   MCS (fragment): pBluescript multiple cloning site
   1153..1171    -  promoter       T3 promoter: promoter for bacteriophage T3 RNA polymerase
   1216..1232    -  protein_bind   lac operator: The lac repressor binds to the lac operator to inhibit transcription in E. coli. This inhibition can be relieved by adding lactose or isopropyl-β-D-thiogalactopyranoside (IPTG). lac repressor encoded by lacI
   1240..1270    -  promoter       lac promoter: promoter for the E. coli lac operon
   1285..1306    -  protein_bind   CAP binding site: CAP binding activates transcription in the presence of cAMP. E. coli catabolite activator protein
   1319..1411    -  CDS            lacI (fragment): lac repressor; lacI; The lac repressor binds to the lac operator to inhibit transcription in E. coli. This inhibition can be relieved by adding lactose or isopropyl-β-D-thiogalactopyranoside (IPTG).
   1594..2182    -  rep_origin     ori: high-copy-number ColE1/pMB1/pBR322/pUC origin of replication
   2353..3213    -  CDS            AmpR: β-lactamase; bla; confers resistance to ampicillin, carbenicillin, and related antibiotics
   3214..3318    -  promoter       AmpR promoter: bla
