>Addgene plasmid #112262 | pU6-EF-gAAVS1 | addgene full sequence | sequence record 222602 | Addgene NGS Result
CACCTAAATTGTAAGCGTTAATATTTTGTTAAAATTCGCGTTAAATTTTTGTTAAATCAGCTCATTTTTT
AACCAATAGGCCGAAATCGGCAAAATCCCTTATAAATCAAAAGAATAGACCGAGATAGGGT
[37 nt withheld, positions 132-168]
AAAGAACGTGGACTCCAACGTCAAAGG
[49 nt withheld, positions 196-244]
T
[91 nt withheld, positions 246-336]
G
[124 nt withheld, positions 338-461]
CCCATTCGCCATTCAGGCTGCGCAACTGTTGGGAAGGGCGATCGGTGCGGGCCTCTTCGCTATTACGCCA
GCTGGCGAAAGGGGGATGTGCTGCAAGGCGATTAAGTTGGGTAACGCCAGGGTTTTCCCAGTCACGACGT
TGTAAAACGACGGCCAGTGAGCGCGCGTAATACGACTCACTATAGGGCGAATTGGGTACCGGGCCCCCCC
TCGAGGTCGACGGTATCGATAAGCTTGATATCGAATTGAAGGTCGGGCAGGAAGAGGGCCTATTTCCCAT
GATTCCTTCATATTTGCATATACGATACAAGGCTGTTAGAGAGATAATTAGAATTAATTTGACTGTAAAC
ACAAAGATATTAGTACAAAATACGTGACGTAGAAAGTAATAATTTCTTGGGTAGTTTGCAGTTTTAAAAT
TATGTTTTAAAATGGACTATCATATGCTTACCGTAACTTGAAAGTATTTCGATTTCTTGGCTTTATATAT
CTTGTGGAAAGGACGAAACACCGTCACCAATCCTGTCCCTAGGTTTAAGAGCTATGCTGGAAACAGCATA
GCAAGTTTAAATAAGGCTAGTCCGTTATCAACTTGAAAAAGTGGCACCGAGTCGGTGCTTTTTTTACGCG
TTGACATTGATTATTGACTAGTTCTAGAGCGGCCGCCACCGCGGTGGAGCTCCAGCTTTTGTTCCCTTTA
GTGAGGGTTAATTGCGCGCTTGGCGTAATCATGGTCATAGCTGTTTCCTGTGTGAAATTGTTATCCGCTC
ACAATTCCACACAACATACGAGCCGGAAGCATAAAGTGTAAAGCCTGGGGTGCCTAATGAGTGAGCTAAC
TCACATTAATTGCGTTGCGCTCACTGCCCGCTTTCCAGTCGGGAAACCTGTCGTGCCAGCTGCATTAATG
AATCGGCCAACGCGCGGGGAGAGGCGGTTTGCGTATTGGGCGCTCTTCCGCTTCCTCGCTCACTGACTCG
CTGCGCTCGGTCGTTCGGCTGCGGCGAGCGGTATCAGCTCACTCAAAGGCGGTAATACGGTTATCCACAG
AATCAGGGGATAACGCAGGAAAGAACATGTGAGCAAAAGGCCAGCAAAAGGCCAGGAACCGTAAAAAGGC
CGCGTTGCTGGCGTTTTTCCATAGGCTCCGCCCCCCTGACGAGCATCACAAAAATCGACGCTCAAGTCAG
AGGTGGCGAAACCCGACAGGACTATAAAGATACCAGGCGTTTCCCCCTGGAAGCTCCCTCGTGCGCTCTC
CTGTTCCGACCCTGCCGCTTACCGGATACCTGTCCGCCTTTCTCCCTTCGGGAAGCGTGGCGCTTTCTCA
TAGCTCACGCTGTAGGTATCTCAGTTCGGTGTAGGTCGTTCGCTCCAAGCTGGGCTGTGTGCACGAACCC
CCCGTTCAGCCCGACCGCTGCGCCTTATCCGGTAACTATCGTCTTGAGTCCAACCCGGTAAGACACGACT
TATCGCCACTGGCAGCAGCCACTGGTAACAGGATTAGCAGAGCGAGGTATGTAGGCGGTGCTACAGAGTT
CTTGAAGTGGTGGCCTAACTACGGCTACACTAGAAGAACAGTATTTGGTATCTGCGCTCTGCTGAAGCCA
GTTACCTTCGGAAAAAGAGTTGGTAGCTCTTGATCCGGCAAACAAACCACCGCTGGTAGCGGTGGTTTTT
TTGTTTGCAAGCAGCAGATTACGCGCAGAAAAAAAGGATCTCAAGAAGATCCTTTGATCTTTTCTACGGG
GTCTGACGCTCAGTGGAACGAAAACTCACGTTAAGGGATTTTGGTCATGAGATTATCAAAAAGGATCTTC
ACCTAGATCCTTTTAAATTAAAAATGAAGTTTTAAATCAATCTAAAGTATATATGAGTAAACTTGGTCTG
ACAGTTACCAATGCTTAATCAGTGAGGCACCTATCTCAGCGATCTGTCTATTTCGTTCATCCATAGTTGC
CTGACTCCCCGTCGTGTAGATAACTACGATACGGGAGGGCTTACCATCTGGCCCCAGTGCTGCAATGATA
CCGCGAGACCCACGCTCACCGGCTCCAGATTTATCAGCAATAAACCAGCCAGCCGGAAGGGCCGAGCGCA
GAAGTGGTCCTGCAACTTTATCCGCCTCCATCCAGTCTATTAATTGTTGCCGGGAAGCTAGAGTAAGTAG
TTCGCCAGTTAATAGTTTGCGCAACGTTGTTGCCATTGCTACAGGCATCGTGGTGTCACGCTCGTCGTTT
GGTATGGCTTCATTCAGCTCCGGTTCCCAACGATCAAGGCGAGTTACATGATCCCCCATGTTGTGCAAAA
AAGCGGTTAGCTCCTTCGGTCCTCCGATCGTTGTCAGAAGTAAGTTGGCCGCAGTGTTATCACTCATGGT
TATGGCAGCACTGCATAATTCTCTTACTGTCATGCCATCCGTAAGATGCTTTTCTGTGACTGGTGAGTAC
TCAACCAAGTCATTCTGAGAATAGTGTATGCGGCGACCGAGTTGCTCTTGCCCGGCGTCAATACGGGATA
ATACCGCGCCACATAGCAGAACTTTAAAAGTGCTCATCATTGGAAAACGTTCTTCGGGGCGAAAACTCTC
AAGGATCTTACCGCTGTTGAGATCCAGTTCGATGTAACCCACTCGTGCACCCAACTGATCTTCAGCATCT
TTTACTTTCACCAGCGTTTCTGGGTGAGCAAAAACAGGAAGGCAAAATGCCGCAAAAAAGGGAATAAGGG
CGACACGGAAATGTTGAATACTCATACTCTTCCTTTTTCAATATTATTGAAGCATTTATCAGGGTTATTG
TCTCATGAGCGGATACATATTTGAATGTATTTAGAAAAATAAACAAATAGGGGTTCCGCGCACATTTCCC
CGAAAAGTGC
Features (pLannotate 1.2.2; 15 found; start..end, strand, type, name):
     33..461     -  rep_origin     f1 ori (sequence partly withheld): f1 bacteriophage origin of replication; arrow indicates direction of (+) strand synthesis
    466..621     -  CDS            lacZα (fragment): LacZα fragment of β-galactosidase; lacZ fragment
    629..647     +  promoter       T7 promoter: promoter for bacteriophage T7 RNA polymerase
    656..708     -  misc_feature   MCS (fragment): pBluescript multiple cloning site
    725..965     +  promoter       U6 promoter: RNA polymerase III promoter for human U6 snRNA
   1012..1079    +  misc_RNA       tracrRNA (fragment): trans-activating CRISPR RNA for the Streptococcus pyogenes CRISPR/Cas9 system
   1108..1143    -  misc_feature   MCS (fragment): pBluescript multiple cloning site
   1156..1174    -  promoter       T3 promoter: promoter for bacteriophage T3 RNA polymerase
   1219..1235    -  protein_bind   lac operator: The lac repressor binds to the lac operator to inhibit transcription in E. coli. This inhibition can be relieved by adding lactose or isopropyl-β-D-thiogalactopyranoside (IPTG). lac repressor encoded by lacI
   1243..1273    -  promoter       lac promoter: promoter for the E. coli lac operon
   1288..1309    -  protein_bind   CAP binding site: CAP binding activates transcription in the presence of cAMP. E. coli catabolite activator protein
   1322..1414    -  CDS            lacI (fragment): lac repressor; lacI; The lac repressor binds to the lac operator to inhibit transcription in E. coli. This inhibition can be relieved by adding lactose or isopropyl-β-D-thiogalactopyranoside (IPTG).
   1597..2185    -  rep_origin     ori: high-copy-number ColE1/pMB1/pBR322/pUC origin of replication
   2356..3216    -  CDS            AmpR: β-lactamase; bla; confers resistance to ampicillin, carbenicillin, and related antibiotics
   3217..3321    -  promoter       AmpR promoter: bla
