[The description below was written by a language model from this plasmid's Addgene catalogue record and pLannotate feature annotations shown in this document.]
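Description:
pU6-EF-gAAVS1 is a small (about 3.3 kb) mammalian guide-RNA expression plasmid. The catalogue lists its backbone as unknown, but the annotated features point to a pBluescript-type cloning vector: fragments of the pBluescript multiple cloning site flanked by T7 and T3 promoters, a lacZα fragment with the lac promoter, operator and CAP site, and an f1 phage origin. It is propagated in E. coli through a high-copy ColE1/pUC origin and selected with ampicillin via the β-lactamase gene under its own promoter. No mammalian selection marker, reporter or Cas9 coding sequence is annotated, so the nuclease or other Cas9 derivative must be supplied separately.

The payload sits within the split multiple cloning site. A human U6 promoter, which recruits RNA polymerase III, drives a synthetic single guide RNA. This consists of a 20-nucleotide spacer named g-AAVS1 followed by a scaffold that pLannotate recognises as a fragment of the Streptococcus pyogenes tracrRNA. The guide is therefore designed for the S. pyogenes Cas9 system. The name implies targeting of the human AAVS1 locus, commonly used as a safe-harbour site, although the record gives only the guide name and lists the species as synthetic. The meaning of "EF" in the name is not stated. It may denote a modified scaffold design, which would fit the only partial tracrRNA match, but this is an inference.

The stated purpose is simply to express g-AAVS1, and the associated publication concerns inducible, multiplexed orthogonal gene knockout and activation in human embryonic stem cells. The two sequence records (depositor and sequencing-derived) differ by only three nucleotides in length and carry the same features.
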