Addgene plasmid #112262: pU6-EF-gAAVS1
Purpose: Express g-AAVS1
Depositing lab: Zhili Rong. Depositing organization: Southern Medical University. Publication: iKA-CRISPR hESCs for inducible and multiplex orthogonal gene knockout and activation. Ma S, Lv J, Sun J, Tang P, Li H, Zhou H, Zhang Z, Lin Y, Rong Z. FEBS Lett. 2018 Jun 5. doi: 10.1002/1873-3468.13127. PubMed 29869798.
Backbone
  Vector backbone: unknown
  Total vector size (bp): 3338
  Vector type: Mammalian Expression
Growth in bacteria
  Bacterial resistance: Ampicillin, 100 μg/mL
  Growth temperature: 37°C
  Growth strain: DH5alpha
  Copy number: Unknown
Gene/Insert
  Gene/Insert name: g-AAVS1
  gRNA/shRNA sequence: gtcaccaatcctgtccctag
  Species: Synthetic
  Promoter: U6
  Cloning method: Ligation Independent Cloning
  Sequencing primers: 5′ hU6-F
Terms and licenses: Academic/Nonprofit Terms; Industry Terms: Not Available to Industry
How to cite: pU6-EF-gAAVS1 was a gift from Zhili Rong (Addgene plasmid # 112262 ; http://n2t.net/addgene:112262 ; RRID:Addgene_112262)
